>Addgene plasmid #169841 | pegAAT K342E correction | addgene full sequence | sequence record 334031 | Addgene NGS Result
AGGTGGCACTTTTCGGGGAAATGTGCGCGGAACCCCTATTTGTTTATTTTTCTAAATACATTCAAATATG
TATCCGCTCATGAGACAATAACCCTGATAAATGCTTCAATAATATTGAAAAAGGAAGAGTATGAGTATTC
AACATTTCCGTGTCGCCCTTATTCCCTTTTTTGCGGCATTTTGCCTTCCTGTTTTTGCTCACCCAGAAAC
GCTGGTGAAAGTAAAAGATGCTGAAGATCAGTTGGGTGCACGAGTGGGTTACATCGAACTGGATCTCAAC
AGCGGTAAGATCCTTGAGAGTTTTCGCCCCGAAGAACGTTTTCCAATGATGAGCACTTTTAAAGTTCTGC
TATGTGGCGCGGTATTATCCCGTATTGACGCCGGGCAAGAGCAACTCGGTCGCCGCATACACTATTCTCA
GAATGACTTGGTTGAGTACTCACCAGTCACAGAAAAGCATCTTACGGATGGCATGACAGTAAGAGAATTA
TGCAGTGCTGCCATAACCATGAGTGATAACACTGCGGCCAACTTACTTCTGACAACGATCGGAGGACCGA
AGGAGCTAACCGCTTTTTTGCACAACATGGGGGATCATGTAACTCGCCTTGATCGTTGGGAACCGGAGCT
GAATGAAGCCATACCAAACGACGAGCGTGACACCACGATGCCTGTAGCAATGGCAACAACGTTGCGCAAA
CTATTAACTGGCGAACTACTTACTCTAGCTTCCCGGCAACAATTAATAGACTGGATGGAGGCGGATAAAG
TTGCAGGACCACTTCTGCGCTCGGCCCTTCCGGCTGGCTGGTTTATTGCTGATAAATCTGGAGCCGGTGA
GCGTGGGTCTCGCGGTATCATTGCAGCACTGGGGCCAGATGGTAAGCCCTCCCGTATCGTAGTTATCTAC
ACGACGGGGAGTCAGGCAACTATGGATGAACGAAATAGACAGATCGCTGAGATAGGTGCCTCACTGATTA
AGCATTGGTAACTGTCAGACCAAGTTTACTCATATATACTTTAGATTGATTTAAAACTTCATTTTTAATT
TAAAAGGATCTAGGTGAAGATCCTTTTTGATAATCTCATGACCAAAATCCCTTAACGTGAGTTTTCGTTC
CACTGAGCGTCAGACCCCGTAGAAAAGATCAAAGGATCTTCTTGAGATCCTTTTTTTCTGCGCGTAATCT
GCTGCTTGCAAACAAAAAAACCACCGCTACCAGCGGTGGTTTGTTTGCCGGATCAAGAGCTACCAACTCT
TTTTCCGAAGGTAACTGGCTTCAGCAGAGCGCAGATACCAAATACTGTCCTTCTAGTGTAGCCGTAGTTA
GGCCACCACTTCAAGAACTCTGTAGCACCGCCTACATACCTCGCTCTGCTAATCCTGTTACCAGTGGCTG
CTGCCAGTGGCGATAAGTCGTGTCTTACCGGGTTGGACTCAAGACGATAGTTACCGGATAAGGCGCAGCG
GTCGGGCTGAACGGGGGGTTCGTGCACACAGCCCAGCTTGGAGCGAACGACCTACACCGAACTGAGATAC
CTACAGCGTGAGCTATGAGAAAGCGCCACGCTTCCCGAAGGGAGAAAGGCGGACAGGTATCCGGTAAGCG
GCAGGGTCGGAACAGGAGAGCGCACGAGGGAGCTTCCAGGGGGAAACGCCTGGTATCTTTATAGTCCTGT
CGGGTTTCGCCACCTCTGACTTGAGCGTCGATTTTTGTGATGCTCGTCAGGGGGGCGGAGCCTATGGAAA
AACGCCAGCAACGCGGCCTTTTTACGGTTCCTGGCCTTTTGCTGGCCTTTTGCTCACATGTTCTTTCCTG
CGTTATCCCCTGATTCTGTGGATAACCGTATTACCGCCTTTGAGTGAGCTGATACCGCTCGCCGCAGCCG
AACGACCGAGCGCAGCGAGTCAGTGAGCGAGGAAGCGGAAGAGCGCCCAATACGCAAACCGCCTCTCCCC
GCGCGTTGGCCGATTCATTAATGCAGCTGGCACGACAGGTTTCCCGACTGGAAAGCGGGCAGTGAGCGCA
ACGCAATTAATGTGAGTTAGCTCACTCATTAGGCACCCCAGGCTTTACACTTTATGCTTCCGGCTCGTAT
GTTGTGTGGAATTGTGAGCGGATAACAATTTCACACAGGAAACAGCTATGACCATGATTACGCCAAGCGC
GCAATTAACCCTCACTAAAGGGAACAAAAGCTGGAGCTCCACCGCGGTGGCGGCCGCCCCCTTCACCGAG
GGCCTATTTCCCATGATTCCTTCATATTTGCATATACGATACAAGGCTGTTAGAGAGATAATTGGAATTA
ATTTGACTGTAAACACAAAGATATTAGTACAAAATACGTGACGTAGAAAGTAATAATTTCTTGGGTAGTT
TGCAGTTTTAAAATTATGTTTTAAAATGGACTATCATATGCTTACCGTAACTTGAAAGTATTTCGATTTC
TTGGCTTTATATATCTTGTGGAAAGGACGAAACACCGTCCCCTCCAGGCCGTGCATAGTTTTAGAGCTAG
AAATAGCAAGTTAAAATAAGGCTAGTCCGTTATCAACTTGAAAAAGTGGGACCGAGTCGGTCCTCTCGTC
GATGGTCAGCACAGCTTTATGCACGGCCTGGAGTTTTTTTGAATTCGATATCAAGCTTATCGATACCGTC
GACCTCGAGGGGGGGCCCGGTACCCAATTCGCCCTATAGTGAGTCGTATTACGCGCGCTCACTGGCCGTC
GTTTTACAACGTCGTGACTGGGAAAACCCTGGCGTTACCCAACTTAATCGCCTTGCAGCACATCCCCCTT
TCGCCAGCTGGCGTAATAGCGAAGAGGCCCGCACCGATCGCCCTTCCCAACAGTTGCGCAGCCTGAATGG
CGAATGGG
[124 nt withheld, positions 2879-3002]
C
[91 nt withheld, positions 3004-3094]
A
[49 nt withheld, positions 3096-3144]
CCTTTGACGTTGGAGTCCACGTTCTTT
[37 nt withheld, positions 3172-3208]
ACCCTATCTCGGTCTATTCTTTTGATTTATAAGGGATTTTGCCGATTTCGGCCTATTGGTTAAAAAATGA
GCTGATTTAACAAAAATTTAACGCGAATTTTAACAAAATATTAACGCTTACAATTT
Features (pLannotate 1.2.2; 15 found; start..end, strand, type, name):
     26..130     +  promoter       AmpR promoter: bla
    131..991     +  CDS            AmpR: β-lactamase; bla; confers resistance to ampicillin, carbenicillin, and related antibiotics
   1162..1750    +  rep_origin     ori: high-copy-number ColE1/pMB1/pBR322/pUC origin of replication
   1933..2025    +  CDS            lacI (fragment): lac repressor; lacI; The lac repressor binds to the lac operator to inhibit transcription in E. coli. This inhibition can be relieved by adding lactose or isopropyl-β-D-thiogalactopyranoside (IPTG).
   2038..2059    +  protein_bind   CAP binding site: CAP binding activates transcription in the presence of cAMP. E. coli catabolite activator protein
   2074..2104    +  promoter       lac promoter: promoter for the E. coli lac operon
   2112..2128    +  protein_bind   lac operator: The lac repressor binds to the lac operator to inhibit transcription in E. coli. This inhibition can be relieved by adding lactose or isopropyl-β-D-thiogalactopyranoside (IPTG). lac repressor encoded by lacI
   2173..2191    +  promoter       T3 promoter: promoter for bacteriophage T3 RNA polymerase
   2204..2227    +  misc_feature   MCS (fragment): pBluescript multiple cloning site
   2238..2478    +  promoter       U6 promoter: RNA polymerase III promoter for human U6 snRNA
   2508..2581    +  misc_RNA       gRNA scaffold: guide RNA scaffold for the Streptococcus pyogenes CRISPR/Cas9 system
   2631..2684    +  misc_feature   MCS (fragment): pBluescript multiple cloning site
   2693..2711    -  promoter       T7 promoter: promoter for bacteriophage T7 RNA polymerase
   2719..2874    +  CDS            lacZα (fragment): LacZα fragment of β-galactosidase; lacZ fragment
   2879..3307    +  rep_origin     f1 ori (sequence partly withheld): f1 bacteriophage origin of replication; arrow indicates direction of (+) strand synthesis
