[The description below was written by a language model from this plasmid's Addgene catalogue record and pLannotate feature annotations shown in this document.]
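Description:
pegAAT K342E correction is a small (about 3.3 kb) mammalian expression plasmid that produces a prime editing guide RNA (pegRNA) directed at human SERPINA1, the gene encoding alpha-1 antitrypsin. It is built on the pmd127 backbone, which the feature table shows to be pBluescript-like. The backbone carries a high-copy ColE1/pUC origin and an ampicillin resistance gene (β-lactamase with its own promoter) for propagation and selection in E. coli. It also has an f1 phage origin and remnants of the lac promoter/operator, lacZα, flanking T3 and T7 promoters, and fragments of the multiple cloning site. No mammalian selection marker or reporter is annotated, and the plasmid does not encode an editor protein.

The functional cassette, assembled by Gibson cloning, sits between the polylinker remnants. A human U6 RNA polymerase III promoter drives a 20-nt spacer followed by the Streptococcus pyogenes Cas9 guide RNA scaffold. An unannotated stretch of roughly 50 nt lies downstream of the scaffold, where a pegRNA's 3′ extension (reverse transcriptase template and primer binding site) and a Pol III terminator would be expected, although the feature table does not label these elements.

According to the record, the pegRNA is used to correct the E342K mutation of SERPINA1 through an A•T-to-G•C change, reverting lysine 342 to glutamate. E342K is known as the PiZ allele underlying alpha-1 antitrypsin deficiency. The plasmid must be co-delivered with a separately supplied prime editor (a Cas9 nickase–reverse transcriptase fusion). It comes from work on improved prime editors for correcting pathogenic alleles and modelling cancer in adult mice.
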