Addgene plasmid #169841: pegAAT K342E correction
Purpose: Express a pegRNA used for correction (via A•T-to-G•C) of the E342K mutation
Depositing lab: Wen Xue. Depositing organization: University of Massachusetts, Worcester. Publication: Improved prime editors enable pathogenic allele correction and cancer modelling in adult mice. Liu P, Liang SQ, Zheng C, Mintzer E, Zhao YG, Ponnienselvan K, Mir A, Sontheimer EJ, Gao G, Flotte TR, Wolfe SA, Xue W. Nat Commun. 2021 Apr 9;12(1):2121. doi: 10.1038/s41467-021-22295-w. PubMed 33837189.
Backbone
  Vector backbone: pmd127
  Vector type: Mammalian Expression
Growth in bacteria
  Bacterial resistance: Ampicillin, 100 μg/mL
  Growth temperature: 37°C
  Growth strain: NEB Stable
  Copy number: High Copy
Gene/Insert
  Gene/Insert name: pegAAT K342E correction
  gRNA/shRNA sequence: tcccctccaggccgtgcata
  Species: H. sapiens (human)
  Entrez Gene: SERPINA1 (a.k.a. A1A, A1AT, AAT, PI, PI1, PRO2275, alpha1AT, nNIF)
  Cloning method: Gibson Cloning
  Sequencing primers: 5′ HU6F
Terms and licenses: Academic/Nonprofit Terms; Industry Terms: Not Available to Industry
Depositor comments: Please visit https://doi.org/10.1101/2020.12.15.422970 for bioRxiv preprint.
How to cite: pegAAT K342E correction was a gift from Wen Xue (Addgene plasmid # 169841 ; http://n2t.net/addgene:169841 ; RRID:Addgene_169841)
